>Addgene plasmid #142342 | TFORF2635 | addgene full sequence | sequence record 397151 | Addgene NGS Result
TTAATGTAGTCTTATGCAATACTCTTGTAGTCTTGCAACATGGTAACGATGAGTTAGCAACATGCCTTAC
AAGGAGAGAAAAAGCACCGTGCATGCCGATTGGTGGAAGTAAGGTGGTACGATCGTGCCTTATTAGGAAG
GCAACAGACGGGTCTGACATGGATTGGACGAACCACTGAATTGCCGCATTGCAGAGATATTGTATTTAAG
TGCCTAGCTCGATACATAAACGGGTCTCTCTGGTTAGACCAGATCTGAGCCTGGGAGCTCTCTGGCTAAC
TAGGGAACCCACTGCTTAAGCCTCAATAAAGCTTGCCTTGAGTGCTTCAAGTAGTGTGTGCCCGTCTGTT
GTGTGACTCTGGTAACTAGAGATCCCTCAGACCCTTTTAGTCAGTGTGGAAAATCTCTAGCAGTGGCGCC
CGAACAGGGACTTGAAAGCGAAAGGGAAACCAGAGGAGCTCTCTCGACGCAGGACTCGGCTTGCTGAAGC
GCGCACGGCAAGAGGCGAGGGGCGGCGACTGGTGAGTACGCCAAAAATTTTGACTAGCGGAGGCTAGAAG
GAGAGAGATGGGTGCGAGAGCGTCAGTATTAAGCGGGGGAGAATTAGATCGCGATGGGAAAAAATTCGGT
TAAGGCCAGGGGGAAAGAAAAAATATAAATTAAAACATATAGTATGGGCAAGCAGGGAGCTAGAACGATT
CGCAGTTAATCCTGGCCTGTTAGAAACATCAGAAGGCTGTAGACAAATACTGGGACAGCTACAACCATCC
CTTCAGACAGGATCAGAAGAACTTAGATCATTATATAATACAGTAGCAACCCTCTATTGTGTGCATCAAA
GGATAGAGATAAAAGACACCAAGGAAGCTTTAGACAAGATAGAGGAAGAGCAAAACAAAAGTAAGACCAC
CGCACAGCAAGCGGCCGCTGATCTTCAGACCTGGAGGAGGAGATATGAGGGACAATTGGAGAAGTGAATT
ATATAAATATAAAGTAGTAAAAATTGAACCATTAGGAGTAGCACCCACCAAGGCAAAGAGAAGAGTGGTG
CAGAGAGAAAAAAGAGCAGTGGGAATAGGAGCTTTGTTCCTTGGGTTCTTGGGAGCAGCAGGAAGCACTA
TGGGCGCAGCGTCAATGACGCTGACGGTACAGGCCAGACAATTATTGTCTGGTATAGTGCAGCAGCAGAA
CAATTTGCTGAGGGCTATTGAGGCGCAACAGCATCTGTTGCAACTCACAGTCTGGGGCATCAAGCAGCTC
CAGGCAAGAATCCTGGCTGTGGAAAGATACCTAAAGGATCAACAGCTCCTGGGGATTTGGGGTTGCTCTG
GAAAACTCATTTGCACCACTGCTGTGCCTTGGAATGCTAGTTGGAGTAATAAATCTCTGGAACAGATTTG
GAATCACACGACCTGGATGGAGTGGGACAGAGAAATTAACAATTACACAAGCTTAATACACTCCTTAATT
GAAGAATCGCAAAACCAGCAAGAAAAGAATGAACAAGAATTATTGGAATTAGATAAATGGGCAAGTTTGT
GGAATTGGTTTAACATAACAAATTGGCTGTGGTATATAAAATTATTCATAATGATAGTAGGAGGCTTGGT
AGGTTTAAGAATAGTTTTTGCTGTACTTTCTATAGTGAATAGAGTTAGGCAGGGATATTCACCATTATCG
TTTCAGACCCACCTCCCAACCCCGAGGGGACCCATGCATTGCATCTCAATTAGTCAGCAACCAGGTGTGG
AAAGTCCCCAGGCTCCCCAGCAGGCAGAAGTATGCAAAGCATGCGTCTCAATTAGTCAGCAACCATAGTC
CCGCCCCTAACTCCGCCCATCCCGCCCCTAACTCCGCCCAGTTCCGCCCATTCTCCGCCCCATGGCTGAC
TAATTTTTTTTATTTATGCAGAGGCCGAGGCCGCCTCGGCCTCTGAGCTATTCCAGAAGTAGTGAGGAGG
CTTTTTTGGAGGCCTAGGCTTTTGCAAAAAGCTTTCTAGAGGTACCACCGGAGCTTACCATGACCGAGTA
CAAGCCCACGGTGCGCCTCGCCACCCGCGACGACGTCCCCAGGGCCGTACGCACCCTCGCCGCCGCGTTC
GCCGACTACCCCGCCACGCGCCACACCGTCGATCCGGACCGCCACATCGAGCGGGTCACCGAGCTGCAAG
AACTCTTCCTCACGCGCGTCGGGCTCGACATCGGCAAGGTGTGGGTCGCGGACGACGGCGCCGCCGTGGC
GGTCTGGACCACGCCGGAGAGCGTCGAAGCGGGGGCGGTGTTCGCCGAGATCGGCCCGCGCATGGCCGAG
TTGAGCGGTTCCCGGCTGGCCGCGCAGCAACAGATGGAAGGCCTCCTGGCGCCGCACCGGCCCAAGGAGC
CCGCGTGGTTCCTGGCCACCGTCGGCGTCTCGCCCGACCACCAGGGCAAGGGTCTGGGCAGCGCCGTCGT
GCTCCCCGGAGTGGAGGCGGCCGAGCGCGCCGGGGTGCCCGCCTTCCTGGAGACCTCCGCGCCCCGCAAC
CTCCCCTTCTACGAGCGGCTCGGCTTCACCGTCACCGCCGACGTCGAGGTGCCCGAAGGACCGCGCACCT
GGTGCATGACCCGCAAGCCCGGTGCCAGTTAACGAATTCTAGATCTTGAGACAAATGGCAGTATTCATCC
ACAATTTTAAAAGAAAAGGGGGGATTGGGGGGTACAGTGCAGGGGAAAGAATAGTAGACATAATAGCAAC
AGACATACAAACTAAAGAATTACAAAAACAAATTACAAAAATTCAAAATTTTCGGGTTTATTACAGGGAC
AGCAGAGATCCACTTTGGCGCCGGCTCGAGGCCTGCAGGTGCAAAGATGGATAAAGTTTTAAACAGAGAG
GAATCTTTGCAGCTAATGGACCTTCTAGGTCTTGAAAGGAGTGGGAATTGGCTCCGGTGCCCGTCAGTGG
GCAGAGCGCACATCGCCCACAGTCCCCGAGAAGTTGGGGGGAGGGGTCGGCAATTGAACCGGTGCCTAGA
GAAGGTGGCGCGGGGTAAACTGGGAAAGTGATGTCGTGTACTGGCTCCGCCTTTTTCCCGAGGGTGGGGG
AGAACCGTATATAAGTGCAGTAGTCGCCGTGAACGTTCTTTTTCGCAACGGGTTTGCCGCCAGAACACAG
GTAAGTGCCGTGTGTGGTTCCCGCGGGCCTGGCCTCTTTACGGGTTATGGCCCTTGCGTGCCTTGAATTA
CTTCCACCTGGCTGCAGTACGTGATTCTTGATCCCGAGCTTCGGGTTGGAAGTGGGTGGGAGAGTTCGAG
GCCTTGCGCTTAAGGAGCCCCTTCGCCTCGTGCTTGAGTTGAGGCCTGGCCTGGGCGCTGGGGCCGCCGC
GTGCGAATCTGGTGGCACCTTCGCGCCTGTCTCGCTGCTTTCGATAAGTCTCTAGCCATTTAAAATTTTT
GATGACCTGCTGCGACGCTTTTTTTCTGGCAAGATAGTCTTGTAAATGCGGGCCAAGATCTGCACACTGG
TATTTCGGTTTTTGGGGCCGCGGGCGGCGACGGGGCCCGTGCGTCCCAGCGCACATGTTCGGCGAGGCGG
GGCCTGCGAGCGCGGCCACCGAGAATCGGACGGGGGTAGTCTCAAGCTGGCCGGCCTGCTCTGGTGCCTG
GCCTCGCGCCGCCGTGTATCGCCCCGCCCTGGGCGGCAAGGCTGGCCCGGTCGGCACCAGTTGCGTGAGC
GGAAAGATGGCCGCTTCCCGGCCCTGCTGCAGGGAGCTCAAAATGGAGGACGCGGCGCTCGGGAGAGCGG
GCGGGTGAGTCACCCACACAAAGGAAAAGGGCCTTTCCGTCCTCAGCCGTCGCTTCATGTGACTCCACGG
AGTACCGGGCGCCGTCCAGGCACCTCGATTAGTTCTCGAGCTTTTGGAGTACGTCGTCTTTAGGTTGGGG
GGAGGGGTTTTATGCGATGGAGTTTCCCCACACTGAGTGGGTGGAGACTGAAGTTAGGCCAGCTTGGCAC
TTGATGTAATTCTCCTTGGAATTTGCCCTTTTTGAGTTTGGATCTTGGTTCATTCTCAAGCCTCAGACAG
TGGTTCAAAGTTTTTTTCTTCCATTTCAGGTGTCGTGAGGCTAGCACCGCCACCATGATTATAAGCACAC
CACAGAGACTAACCAGTTCAGGAAGTGTTCTGATTGGGAGTCCATATACCCCTGCACCAGCAATGGTTAC
TCAGACACACATAGCAGAAGCTACTGGCTGGGTCCCTGGTGATAGAAAACGGGCTAGAAAATTTATAGAC
TCTGATTTTTCAGAAAGTAAACGAAGCAAAAAAGGAGATAAAAATGGGAAAGGCTTGAGACACTTTTCAA
TGAAAGTGTGTGAGAAAGTTCAACGAAAAGGTACAACATCGTACAATGAAGTCGCTGATGAGCTGGTGTC
AGAGTTCACCAATTCAAATAACCATTTGGCTGCTGATTCGGCTTATGATCAGAAGAACATTAGGCGAAGA
GTTTATGATGCTTTAAATGTGCTAATGGCAATGAACATAATTTCAAAGGAAAAAAAAGAAATCAAGTGGA
TTGGCCTGCCTACCAATTCTGCTCAGGAATGTCAGAATCTGGAGATAGAGAAGCAGAGGCGGATAGAACG
GATAAAGCAGAAGCGGGCCCAGCTGCAAGAACTTCTCCTACAGCAAATCGCTTTCAAAAACCTGGTACAG
AGAAATCGACAAAATGAGCAGCAAAACCAGGGCCCGCCGGCTCTGAACTCTACCATTCAGCTGCCATTCA
TAATCATCAATACAAGCAGAAAAACAGTCATAGATTGCAGCATCTCCAGTGACAAGTTTGAGTATCTTTT
CAATTTTGACAACACCTTTGAGATCCATGATGACATAGAAGTACTAAAGCGGATGGGAATGTCGTTTGGC
CTGGAGTCAGGCAAATGCTCTCTGGAGGATCTGAAACTTGCGAAATCCCTGGTGCCAAAGGCTTTAGAAG
GTTATATCACAGATATCTCCACAGGACCTTCTTGGTTAAATCAGGGACTACTTCTGAACTCTACCCAATC
AGTTTCAAATTTAGACCTGACCACTGGTGCCACCTTACCCCAGTCAAGTGTAAACCAAGGGTTATGCTTG
GATGCAGAAGTGGCCTTAGCAACTGGGCAGTTCCTGGCCCCAAACAGTCACCAGTCCAGCAGTGCGGCCT
CTCACTGCTCCGAGTCCCGAGGCGAGACCCCCTGTTCGTTCAATGATGAAGATGAGGAAGATGATGAGGA
GGATTCCTCCTCCCCAGAATAGTAATGAACTAGTCCGTAACTTGAAAGTATTTCGATTTCTTGGCTTTAT
ATATCTTGTGGAAAGGACGATGGATTCACTGGGCTATAGTCTGAACGCGTTAAGTCGACAATCAACCTCT
GGATTACAAAATTTGTGAAAGATTGACTGGTATTCTTAACTATGTTGCTCCTTTTACGCTATGTGGATAC
GCTGCTTTAATGCCTTTGTATCATGCTATTGCTTCCCGTATGGCTTTCATTTTCTCCTCCTTGTATAAAT
CCTGGTTGCTGTCTCTTTATGAGGAGTTGTGGCCCGTTGTCAGGCAACGTGGCGTGGTGTGCACTGTGTT
TGCTGACGCAACCCCCACTGGTTGGGGCATTGCCACCACCTGTCAGCTCCTTTCCGGGACTTTCGCTTTC
CCCCTCCCTATTGCCACGGCGGAACTCATCGCCGCCTGCCTTGCCCGCTGCTGGACAGGGGCTCGGCTGT
TGGGCACTGACAATTCCGTGGTGTTGTCGGGGAAATCATCGTCCTTTCCTTGGCTGCTCGCCTGTGTTGC
CACCTGGATTCTGCGCGGGACGTCCTTCTGCTACGTCCCTTCGGCCCTCAATCCAGCGGACCTTCCTTCC
CGCGGCCTGCTGCCGGCTCTGCGGCCTCTTCCGCGTCTTCGCCTTCGCCCTCAGACGAGTCGGATCTCCC
TTTGGGCCGCCTCCCCGCGTCGACTTTAAGACCAATGACTTACAAGGCAGCTGTAGATCTTAGCCACTTT
TTAAAAGAAAAGGGGGGACTGGAAGGGCTAATTCACTCCCAACGAAGACAAGATCTGCTTTTTGCTTGTA
CTGGGTCTCTCTGGTTAGACCAGATCTGAGCCTGGGAGCTCTCTGGCTAACTAGGGAACCCACTGCTTAA
GCCTCAATAAAGCTTGCCTTGAGTGCTTCAAGTAGTGTGTGCCCGTCTGTTGTGTGACTCTGGTAACTAG
AGATCCCTCAGACCCTTTTAGTCAGTGTGGAAAATCTCTAGCAGTACGTATAGTAGTTCATGTCATCTTA
TTATTCAGTATTTATAACTTGCAAAGAAATGAATATCAGAGAGTGAGAGGAACTTGTTTATTGCAGCTTA
TAATGGTTACAAATAAAGCAATAGCATCACAAATTTCACAAATAAAGCATTTTTTTCACTGCATTCTAGT
TGTGGTTTGTCCAAACTCATCAATGTATCTTATCATGTCTGGCTCTAGCTATCCCGCCCCTAACTCCGCC
CATCCCGCCCCTAACTCCGCCCAGTTCCGCCCATTCTCCGCCCCATGGCTGACTAATTTTTTTTATTTAT
GCAGAGGCCGAGGCCGCCTCGGCCTCTGAGCTATTCCAGAAGTAGTGAGGAGGCTTTTTTGGAGGCCTAG
GGACGTACCCAATTCGCCCTATAGTGAGTCGTATTACGCGCGCTCACTGGCCGTCGTTTTACAACGTCGT
GACTGGGAAAACCCTGGCGTTACCCAACTTAATCGCCTTGCAGCACATCCCCCTTTCGCCAGCTGGCGTA
ATAGCGAAGAGGCCCGCACCGATCGCCCTTCCCAACAGTTGCGCAGCCTGAATGGCGAATGGG
[124 nt withheld, positions 6854-6977]
C
[91 nt withheld, positions 6979-7069]
A
[49 nt withheld, positions 7071-7119]
CCTTTGACGTTGGAGTCCACGTTCTTT
[37 nt withheld, positions 7147-7183]
ACCCTATCTCGGTCTATTCTTTTGATTTATAAGGGATTTTGCCGATTTCGGCCTATTGGTTAAAAAATGA
GCTGATTTAACAAAAATTTAACGCGAATTTTAACAAAATATTAACGCTTACAATTTAGGTGGCACTTTTC
GGGGAAATGTGCGCGGAACCCCTATTTGTTTATTTTTCTAAATACATTCAAATATGTATCCGCTCATGAG
ACAATAACCCTGATAAATGCTTCAATAATATTGAAAAAGGAAGAGTATGAGTATTCAACATTTCCGTGTC
GCCCTTATTCCCTTTTTTGCGGCATTTTGCCTTCCTGTTTTTGCTCACCCAGAAACGCTGGTGAAAGTAA
AAGATGCTGAAGATCAGTTGGGTGCACGAGTGGGTTACATCGAACTGGATCTCAACAGCGGTAAGATCCT
TGAGAGTTTTCGCCCCGAAGAACGTTTTCCAATGATGAGCACTTTTAAAGTTCTGCTATGTGGCGCGGTA
TTATCCCGTATTGACGCCGGGCAAGAGCAACTCGGTCGCCGCATACACTATTCTCAGAATGACTTGGTTG
AGTACTCACCAGTCACAGAAAAGCATCTTACGGATGGCATGACAGTAAGAGAATTATGCAGTGCTGCCAT
AACCATGAGTGATAACACTGCGGCCAACTTACTTCTGACAACGATCGGAGGACCGAAGGAGCTAACCGCT
TTTTTGCACAACATGGGGGATCATGTAACTCGCCTTGATCGTTGGGAACCGGAGCTGAATGAAGCCATAC
CAAACGACGAGCGTGACACCACGATGCCTGTAGCAATGGCAACAACGTTGCGCAAACTATTAACTGGCGA
ACTACTTACTCTAGCTTCCCGGCAACAATTAATAGACTGGATGGAGGCGGATAAAGTTGCAGGACCACTT
CTGCGCTCGGCCCTTCCGGCTGGCTGGTTTATTGCTGATAAATCTGGAGCCGGTGAGCGTGGGTCTCGCG
GTATCATTGCAGCACTGGGGCCAGATGGTAAGCCCTCCCGTATCGTAGTTATCTACACGACGGGGAGTCA
GGCAACTATGGATGAACGAAATAGACAGATCGCTGAGATAGGTGCCTCACTGATTAAGCATTGGTAACTG
TCAGACCAAGTTTACTCATATATACTTTAGATTGATTTAAAACTTCATTTTTAATTTAAAAGGATCTAGG
TGAAGATCCTTTTTGATAATCTCATGACCAAAATCCCTTAACGTGAGTTTTCGTTCCACTGAGCGTCAGA
CCCCGTAGAAAAGATCAAAGGATCTTCTTGAGATCCTTTTTTTCTGCGCGTAATCTGCTGCTTGCAAACA
AAAAAACCACCGCTACCAGCGGTGGTTTGTTTGCCGGATCAAGAGCTACCAACTCTTTTTCCGAAGGTAA
CTGGCTTCAGCAGAGCGCAGATACCAAATACTGTTCTTCTAGTGTAGCCGTAGTTAGGCCACCACTTCAA
GAACTCTGTAGCACCGCCTACATACCTCGCTCTGCTAATCCTGTTACCAGTGGCTGCTGCCAGTGGCGAT
AAGTCGTGTCTTACCGGGTTGGACTCAAGACGATAGTTACCGGATAAGGCGCAGCGGTCGGGCTGAACGG
GGGGTTCGTGCACACAGCCCAGCTTGGAGCGAACGACCTACACCGAACTGAGATACCTACAGCGTGAGCT
ATGAGAAAGCGCCACGCTTCCCGAAGGGAGAAAGGCGGACAGGTATCCGGTAAGCGGCAGGGTCGGAACA
GGAGAGCGCACGAGGGAGCTTCCAGGGGGAAACGCCTGGTATCTTTATAGTCCTGTCGGGTTTCGCCACC
TCTGACTTGAGCGTCGATTTTTGTGATGCTCGTCAGGGGGGCGGAGCCTATGGAAAAACGCCAGCAACGC
GGCCTTTTTACGGTTCCTGGCCTTTTGCTGGCCTTTTGCTCACATGTTCTTTCCTGCGTTATCCCCTGAT
TCTGTGGATAACCGTATTACCGCCTTTGAGTGAGCTGATACCGCTCGCCGCAGCCGAACGACCGAGCGCA
GCGAGTCAGTGAGCGAGGAAGCGGAAGAGCGCCCAATACGCAAACCGCCTCTCCCCGCGCGTTGGCCGAT
TCATTAATGCAGCTGGCACGACAGGTTTCCCGACTGGAAAGCGGGCAGTGAGCGCAACGCAATTAATGTG
AGTTAGCTCACTCATTAGGCACCCCAGGCTTTACACTTTATGCTTCCGGCTCGTATGTTGTGTGGAATTG
TGAGCGGATAACAATTTCACACAGGAAACAGCTATGACCATGATTACGCCAAGCGCGCAATTAACCCTCA
CTAAAGGGAACAAAAGCTGGAGCTGCAAGC
Features (pLannotate 1.2.2; 31 found; start..end, strand, type, name):
      5..231     +  promoter       RSV promoter: Rous sarcoma virus enhancer/promoter
    232..412     +  LTR            5' LTR (truncated): truncated 5' long terminal repeat (LTR) from HIV-1
    459..584     +  misc_feature   HIV-1 Ψ: packaging signal of human immunodeficiency virus type 1
    568..931     +  CDS            HIV-1 gag (fragment): gag protein from human immunodeficiency virus 1; gag
   1077..1310    +  misc_feature   RRE: The Rev response element (RRE) of HIV-1 allows for Rev-dependent mRNA export from the nucleus to the cytoplasm.
   1687..1713    +  CDS            Rev (fragment): human immunodeficiency virus 1 (HIV-1) Rev protein; rev; enhances nuclear export of unspliced and incompletely spliced viral mRNAs
   1720..1743    +  promoter       SV40 promoter (fragment): SV40 early promoter
   1744..1815    +  promoter       SV40 promoter (fragment): SV40 enhancer and early promoter
   1839..1974    +  rep_origin     SV40 ori: SV40 origin of replication
   2020..2616    +  CDS            PuroR (fragment): puromycin N-acetyltransferase; pac from Streptomyces; confers resistance to puromycin
   2665..2782    +  misc_feature   cPPT/CTS: central polypurine tract and central termination sequence of HIV-1
   2847..2913    +  CDS            small t antigen (fragment): SV40 (simian virus 40) small t antigen
   2920..4098    +  promoter       EF-1α promoter: strong constitutive promoter for human elongation factor EF-1α
   4115..5269    +  CDS            TFDP2 (fragment): TFDP2_HUMAN - Also known as DP2. Experimental evidence at protein level: Swiss-Prot protein existence level 1. Can stimulate E2F-dependent transcription. Binds DNA cooperatively with E2F family members through the E2 recognition site, 5'-TTTC[CG]CGC-3', found in the promoter region of a number of genes whose products are involved in cell cycle regulation or in DNA replication. The TFDP2:E2F complex functions in the control of cell- cycle progression from G1 to S phase. The E2F1:DP complex appears to mediate both cell proliferation and apoptosis. Blocks adipocyte differentiation by repressing C
   5285..5338    +  promoter       U6 promoter (fragment): RNA polymerase III promoter for human U6 snRNA
   5380..5968    +  misc_feature   WPRE: woodchuck hepatitis virus posttranscriptional regulatory element
   6019..6038    +  misc_feature   cPPT/CTS (fragment): central polypurine tract and central termination sequence of HIV-1
   6040..6273    +  LTR            3' LTR (ΔU3): self-inactivating 3' long terminal repeat (LTR) from HIV-1
   6351..6472    +  polyA_signal   SV40 poly(A) signal: SV40 polyadenylation signal
   6512..6647    +  rep_origin     SV40 ori: SV40 origin of replication
   6668..6686    -  promoter       T7 promoter: promoter for bacteriophage T7 RNA polymerase
   6694..6849    +  CDS            lacZα (fragment): LacZα fragment of β-galactosidase; lacZ fragment
   6854..7282    +  rep_origin     f1 ori (sequence partly withheld): f1 bacteriophage origin of replication; arrow indicates direction of (+) strand synthesis
   7335..7439    +  promoter       AmpR promoter: bla
   7440..8300    +  CDS            AmpR: β-lactamase; bla; confers resistance to ampicillin, carbenicillin, and related antibiotics
   8471..9059    +  rep_origin     ori: high-copy-number ColE1/pMB1/pBR322/pUC origin of replication
   9242..9334    +  CDS            lacI (fragment): lac repressor; lacI; The lac repressor binds to the lac operator to inhibit transcription in E. coli. This inhibition can be relieved by adding lactose or isopropyl-β-D-thiogalactopyranoside (IPTG).
   9347..9368    +  protein_bind   CAP binding site: CAP binding activates transcription in the presence of cAMP. E. coli catabolite activator protein
   9383..9413    +  promoter       lac promoter: promoter for the E. coli lac operon
   9421..9437    +  protein_bind   lac operator: The lac repressor binds to the lac operator to inhibit transcription in E. coli. This inhibition can be relieved by adding lactose or isopropyl-β-D-thiogalactopyranoside (IPTG). lac repressor encoded by lacI
   9482..9500    +  promoter       T3 promoter: promoter for bacteriophage T3 RNA polymerase
