[The description below was written by a language model from this plasmid's Addgene catalogue record and pLannotate feature annotations shown in this document.]
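Description:
TFORF2635 is a third-generation-style, self-inactivating lentiviral expression plasmid built on the pLX_TRC317 backbone from the Broad Institute Genetic Perturbation Platform. It carries a human TFDP2 (DP2) open reading frame for overexpression in mammalian cells. It is propagated in E. coli through a high-copy ColE1/pUC-type origin with ampicillin selection (AmpR under its own bla promoter). The bacterial portion of the backbone also retains an f1 origin and remnants of a lac/lacZα cloning region flanked by T3 and T7 promoters. The depositor notes that the plasmid can recombine, which is a known issue for LTR-containing vectors.

The viral genome is transcribed from an RSV promoter fused to a truncated HIV-1 5' LTR. This is followed by the Ψ packaging signal with a partial gag sequence, the RRE for Rev-dependent nuclear export, and a cPPT/CTS element, and the genome ends in a ΔU3 3' LTR with a downstream SV40 poly(A) signal. Two cassettes lie within this unit. An SV40 early promoter/origin drives puromycin N-acetyltransferase, which allows selection of transduced cells. The EF-1α promoter drives the synthesized TFDP2 ORF, and a WPRE downstream enhances transcript stability and expression. TFDP2 encodes a dimerization partner of E2F family members that stimulates E2F-dependent transcription and contributes to control of G1-to-S progression.

The plasmid belongs to a barcoded transcription factor ORF collection in which each construct has a unique 24-bp barcode. The barcode allows the transcription factor to be identified in pooled overexpression screens, such as directed differentiation studies. The barcode is not annotated in the feature table, so the record does not state its exact position. The short U6 promoter fragment annotated between the ORF and the WPRE is only a partial match.
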