Addgene plasmid #142342: TFORF2635
Purpose: Lentiviral vector for overexpressing transcription factor ORFs with unique 24-bp barcodes. Barcodes facilitate identification of transcription factors in pooled screens.
Depositing lab: Feng Zhang. Depositing organization: Broad Institute. Publication: A transcription factor atlas of directed differentiation. Joung J, Ma S, Tay T, Geiger-Schuller KR, Kirchgatterer PC, Verdine VK, Guo B, Arias-Garcia MA, Allen WE, Singh A, Kuksenko O, Abudayyeh OO, Gootenberg JS, Fu Z, Macrae RK, Buenrostro JD, Regev A, Zhang F. Cell. 2023 Jan 5;186(1):209-229.e26. doi: 10.1016/j.cell.2022.11.026. PubMed 36608654.
Backbone
  Vector backbone: pLX_TRC317
  Backbone manufacturer: Broad Institute Genetic Perturbation Platform
  Backbone size w/o insert (bp): 8264
  Vector type: Mammalian Expression, Lentiviral
  Selectable markers: Puromycin
Growth in bacteria
  Bacterial resistance: Ampicillin, 100 μg/mL
  Growth temperature: 37°C
  Growth strain: NEB Stable
  Copy number: High Copy
Gene/Insert
  Gene/Insert name: TFDP2
  Species: H. sapiens (human)
  Insert size (bp): 1259
  Entrez Gene: TFDP2 (a.k.a. DP2)
  Promoter: EF1a
  Cloning method: Unknown
  Sequencing primers: 5′ GGGTGGAGACTGAAGTTAGGCCAG; 3′ CACATAGCGTAAAAGGAGCAACATAG
Terms and licenses: Academic/Nonprofit Terms; Industry Terms: Not Available to Industry
Depositor comments: XM_017007099,XM_017007097,ENST00000479040 . The transcription factor ORF portion of this plasmid was synthesized by Genewiz. Please test multiple small colonies in case of plasmid recombination. To make this collection available in a timely manner, a portion of this collection was not fully sequenced by Addgene. If an Addgene verified full plasmid sequence is not available, please contact us prior to placing an order to request the full sequence.
How to cite: TFORF2635 was a gift from Feng Zhang (Addgene plasmid # 142342 ; http://n2t.net/addgene:142342 ; RRID:Addgene_142342)
