>Addgene plasmid #142342 | TFORF2635 | depositor partial sequence | sequence record 279164 | Insert
ACCGCCACCATGATTATAAGCACACCACAGAGACTAACCAGTTCAGGAAGTGTTCTGATTGGGAGTCCAT
ATACCCCTGCACCAGCAATGGTTACTCAGACACACATAGCAGAAGCTACTGGCTGGGTCCCTGGTGATAG
AAAACGGGCTAGAAAATTTATAGACTCTGATTTTTCAGAAAGTAAACGAAGCAAAAAAGGAGATAAAAAT
GGGAAAGGCTTGAGACACTTTTCAATGAAAGTGTGTGAGAAAGTTCAACGAAAAGGTACAACATCGTACA
ATGAAGTCGCTGATGAGCTGGTGTCAGAGTTCACCAATTCAAATAACCATTTGGCTGCTGATTCGGCTTA
TGATCAGAAGAACATTAGGCGAAGAGTTTATGATGCTTTAAATGTGCTAATGGCAATGAACATAATTTCA
AAGGAAAAAAAAGAAATCAAGTGGATTGGCCTGCCTACCAATTCTGCTCAGGAATGTCAGAATCTGGAGA
TAGAGAAGCAGAGGCGGATAGAACGGATAAAGCAGAAGCGGGCCCAGCTGCAAGAACTTCTCCTACAGCA
AATCGCTTTCAAAAACCTGGTACAGAGAAATCGACAAAATGAGCAGCAAAACCAGGGCCCGCCGGCTCTG
AACTCTACCATTCAGCTGCCATTCATAATCATCAATACAAGCAGAAAAACAGTCATAGATTGCAGCATCT
CCAGTGACAAGTTTGAGTATCTTTTCAATTTTGACAACACCTTTGAGATCCATGATGACATAGAAGTACT
AAAGCGGATGGGAATGTCGTTTGGCCTGGAGTCAGGCAAATGCTCTCTGGAGGATCTGAAACTTGCGAAA
TCCCTGGTGCCAAAGGCTTTAGAAGGTTATATCACAGATATCTCCACAGGACCTTCTTGGTTAAATCAGG
GACTACTTCTGAACTCTACCCAATCAGTTTCAAATTTAGACCTGACCACTGGTGCCACCTTACCCCAGTC
AAGTGTAAACCAAGGGTTATGCTTGGATGCAGAAGTGGCCTTAGCAACTGGGCAGTTCCTGGCCCCAAAC
AGTCACCAGTCCAGCAGTGCGGCCTCTCACTGCTCCGAGTCCCGAGGCGAGACCCCCTGTTCGTTCAATG
ATGAAGATGAGGAAGATGATGAGGAGGATTCCTCCTCCCCAGAATAGTAATGAACTAGTCCGTAACTTGA
AAGTATTTCGATTTCTTGGCTTTATATATCTTGTGGAAAGGACGATGGATTCACTGGGCTATAGTCTGA
