>Addgene plasmid #142342 | TFORF2635 | depositor partial sequence | sequence record 279165 | Barcode
TGGATTCACTGGGCTATAGTCTGA
